Addgene plasmid #163345: pMY-mVenus-P2A-PuroR-HA
Purpose: Retroviral vector to express cytosolic mVenus and an HA-tagged puromycin selection marker
Depositing lab: Louis Ates & Teunis Geijtenbeek. Depositing organization: Academic Medical Center, University of Amsterdam. Publication: An optimized retroviral toolbox for overexpression and genetic perturbation of primary lymphocytes. van der Donk LEH, van der Spek J, van Duivenvoorde T, Ten Brink MS, Geijtenbeek TBH, Kuijl CP, van Heijst JWJ, Ates LS. Biol Open. 2022 Feb 15;11(2):bio059032. doi: 10.1242/bio.059032. Epub 2022 Mar 1. PubMed 35229875.
Backbone
  Vector backbone: pMY
  Vector type: Mammalian Expression, Retroviral
  Selectable markers: Puromycin
Growth in bacteria
  Bacterial resistance: Ampicillin, 100 μg/mL
  Growth temperature: 37°C
  Growth strain: NEB Stable
  Copy number: High Copy
Gene/Insert
  Gene/Insert name: mVenus
  Species: Other
  Promoter: LTR
  Cloning method: Restriction Enzyme; 5′ cloning site Unknown (unknown if destroyed); 3′ cloning site Unknown (unknown if destroyed)
Terms and licenses: Academic/Nonprofit Terms; Industry Terms: Not Available to Industry
Depositor comments: Please visit https://www.biorxiv.org/content/10.1101/2021.01.08.425881v1 for bioRxiv preprint.
How to cite: pMY-mVenus-P2A-PuroR-HA was a gift from Louis Ates & Teunis Geijtenbeek (Addgene plasmid # 163345 ; http://n2t.net/addgene:163345 ; RRID:Addgene_163345)
