[The description below was written by a language model from this plasmid's Addgene catalogue record and pLannotate feature annotations shown in this document.]
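Description:
pMY-mVenus-P2A-PuroR-HA is a gammaretroviral expression vector built on the pMY backbone, designed to deliver a fluorescent reporter and a drug-selection marker to mammalian cells. The roughly 6.2 kb plasmid is propagated in E. coli through a high-copy ColE1/pUC-type origin and an ampicillin resistance gene (β-lactamase with its own promoter). A recombination-deficient strain is recorded for growth, a common choice for plasmids carrying repeated LTR sequences. A short lacI fragment near the origin appears to be a backbone remnant with no functional role.

The transferable region is flanked by two Moloney murine leukemia virus long terminal repeats. Downstream of the 5′ LTR lie the Ψ packaging signal, a truncated gag segment lacking its start codon (which extends the packaging signal without producing Gag protein), and a pol-derived region containing the splice acceptor. A small env fragment sits before the 3′ LTR. Because functional gag, pol and env genes are absent, viral particles can only be produced when these functions are supplied in trans by packaging cells or helper plasmids.

Expression of the payload is driven by the LTR as a single transcript. It encodes untargeted, cytosolic mVenus, a monomeric, rapidly maturing yellow fluorescent protein, followed by puromycin N-acetyltransferase. According to the construct name, the two are joined by a P2A ribosome-skipping peptide and the resistance protein carries an HA epitope tag, although neither element is annotated in the feature table. This arrangement gives two separate proteins, so transduced cells can be identified by fluorescence, enriched with puromycin, and checked with anti-HA antibodies. The plasmid belongs to a retroviral toolbox developed for overexpression and genetic perturbation in primary lymphocytes.
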