Features (pLannotate 1.2.2; 12 found; start..end, strand, type, name):
     22..615     +  LTR            LTR: long terminal repeat from Moloney murine leukemia virus
    746..1044    +  misc_feature   MMLV Ψ (fragment): packaging signal of Moloney murine leukemia virus (MMLV)
   1103..1519    +  CDS            gag (truncated): truncated Moloney murine leukemia virus (MMLV) gag gene lacking the start codon
   1529..1907    +  misc_feature   pol region: Moloney murine leukemia virus (MMLV) pol region containing the splice acceptor site
   1974..2690    +  CDS            mVenus: mVenus is a basic (constitutively fluorescent) yellow fluorescent protein published in 2006, derived from Aequorea victoria. It is reported to be a rapidly-maturing monomer with moderate acid sensitivity.
   2763..3359    +  CDS            PuroR (fragment): puromycin N-acetyltransferase; pac from Streptomyces; confers resistance to puromycin
   3487..3585    +  CDS            env (fragment): murine leukemia virus gPr80 envelope polyprotein precursor; env; proteolytically cleaved into gp70SU and p15TM subunits
   3627..4216    +  LTR            LTR: long terminal repeat from Moloney murine leukemia virus
   4282..4334    -  CDS            lacI (fragment): lac repressor; lacI; The lac repressor binds to the lac operator to inhibit transcription in E. coli. This inhibition can be relieved by adding lactose or isopropyl-β-D-thiogalactopyranoside (IPTG).
   4517..5105    -  rep_origin     ori: high-copy-number ColE1/pMB1/pBR322/pUC origin of replication
   5269..6129    -  CDS            AmpR: β-lactamase; bla; confers resistance to ampicillin, carbenicillin, and related antibiotics
   6130..6234    -  promoter       AmpR promoter: bla
>Addgene plasmid #163345 | pMY-mVenus-P2A-PuroR-HA | addgene full sequence | sequence record 322061 | Addgene NGS Result
CCCGAAAAGTGCCACCTGCATAATGAAAGACCCCACCTGTAGGTTTGGCAAGCTAGCTTAAGTAACGCCA
TTTTGCAAGGCATGGAAAAATACATAACTGAGAATAGAAAAGTTCAGATCAAGGTCAGGAACAGATGGAA
CAGCTGAATATGGGCCAAACAGGATATCTGTGGTAAGCAGTTCCTGCCCCGGCTCAGGGCCAAGAACAGA
TGGAACAGCTGAATATGGGCCAAACAGGATATCTGTGGTAAGCAGTTCCTGCCCCGGCTCAGGGCCAAGA
ACAGATGGTCCCCAGATGCGGTCCAGCCCTCAGCAGTTTCTAGAGAACCATCAGATGTTTCCAGGGTGCC
CCAAGGACCTGAAATGACCCTGTGCCTTATTTGAACTAACCAATCAGTTCGCTTCTCGCTTCTGTTCGCG
CGCTTCTGCTCCCCGAGCTCAATAAAAGAGCCCACAACCCCTCACTCGGCGCGCCAGTCCTCCGATTGAC
TGAGTCGCCCGGGTACCCGTATTCCCAATAAAGCCTCTTGCTGTTTGCATCCGAATCGTGGACTCGCTGA
TCCTTGGGAGGGTCTCCTCAGATTGATTGACTGCCCACCTCGGGGGTCTTTCATTTGGAGGTTCCACCGA
GATTTGGAGACCCCTGCCCAGGGACCACCGACCCCCCCGCCGGGAGGTAAGCTGGCCAGCGGTCGTTTCG
TGTCTGTCTCTGTCTTTGTGCGTGTTTGTGCCGGCATCTAATGTTTGCGCCTGCGTCTGTACTAGTTAGC
TAACTAGCTCTGTATCTGGCGGACCCGTGGTGGAACTGACGAGTTCGGAACACCCGGCCGCAACCCTGGG
AGACGTCCCAGGGACTTCGGGGGCCGTTTTTGTGGCCCGACCTGAGTCCAAAAATCCCGATCGTTTTGGA
CTCTTTGGTGCACCCCCCTAATAGGAGGGATATGTGGTTCTGGTAGGAGACGAGAACCTAAAACAGTTCC
CGCCTCCGTCTGAATTTTTGCTTTCGGTTTGGGACCGAAGCCGCGCCGCGCGTCTTGTCTGCTGCAGCAT
CGTTCTGTGTTGTCTCTGTCTGACTGTGTTTCTGTATTTGTCTGAAAATTAGGGCCAGACTGTTACCACT
CCCTTAAGTTTGACCTTAGGTCACTGGAAAGATGTCGAGCGGATCGCTCACAACCAGTCGGTAGATGTCA
AGAAGAGACGTTGGGTTACCTTCTGCTCTGCAGAATGGCCAACCTTTAACGTCGGATGGCCGCGAGACGG
CACCTTTAACCGAGACCTCATCACCCAGGTTAAGATCAAGGTCTTTTCACCTGGCCCGCATGGACACCCA
GACCAGGTCCCCTACATCGTGACCTGGGAAGCCTTGGCTTTTGACCCCCCTCCCTGGGTCAAGCCCTTTG
TACACCCTAAGCCTCCGCCTCCTCTTCCTCCATCCGCCCCGTCTCTCCCCCTTGAACCTCCTCGTTCGAC
CCCGCCTCGATCCTCCCTTTATCCAGCCCTCACTCCTTCTCTAGGCGCCCCCATATGGCCATATGAGATC
TTATATGGGGCACCCCCGCCCCTTGTAAACTTCCCTGACCCTGACATGACAAGAGTTACTAACAGCCCCT
CTCTCCAAGCTCACTTACAGGCTCTCTACTTAGTCCAGCACGAAGTCTGGAGACCTCTGGCGGCAGCCTA
CCAAGAACAACTGGACCGACCGGCCGGTGGTACCTCACCCTTACCGAGTCGGCGACACAGTGTGGGTCCG
CCGACACCAGACTAAGAACCTAGAACCTCGCTGGAAAGGACCTTACACAGTCCTGCTGACCACCCCCACC
GCCCTCAAAGTAGACGGCATCGCAGCTTGGATACACGCCGCCCACGTGAAGGCTGCCGACCCCGGGGGTG
GACCATCCTCTAGACTGCCGGATCTAGCTAGTTAATTAACTCCGTGGATCCGGTCGTGCGGCCGCACGGA
AACGCGTGCCACCATGGTGAGCAAGGGCGAGGAGCTGTTCACCGGGGTGGTGCCCATCCTGGTCGAGCTG
GACGGCGACGTAAACGGCCACAAGTTCAGCGTGTCCGGCGAGGGCGAGGGCGATGCCACCTACGGCAAGC
TGACCCTGAAGCTGATCTGCACCACCGGCAAGCTGCCCGTGCCCTGGCCCACCCTCGTGACCACCCTGGG
CTACGGCCTGCAGTGCTTCGCCCGCTACCCCGACCACATGAAGCAGCACGACTTCTTCAAGTCCGCCATG
CCCGAAGGCTACGTCCAGGAGCGCACCATCTTCTTCAAGGACGACGGCAACTACAAGACCCGCGCCGAGG
TGAAGTTCGAGGGCGACACCCTGGTGAACCGCATCGAGCTGAAGGGCATCGACTTCAAGGAGGACGGCAA
CATCCTGGGGCACAAGCTGGAGTACAACTACAACAGCCACAACGTCTATATCACCGCCGACAAGCAGAAG
AACGGCATCAAGGCCAACTTCAAGATCCGCCACAACATCGAGGACGGCGGCGTGCAGCTCGCCGACCACT
ACCAGCAGAACACCCCCATCGGCGACGGCCCCGTGCTGCTGCCCGACAACCACTACCTGAGCTACCAGTC
CAAGCTGAGCAAAGACCCCAACGAGAAGCGCGATCACATGGTCCTGCTGGAGTTCGTGACCGCCGCCGGG
ATCACTCTCGGCATGGACGAGCTGTACAAGGGCAGCGGCGTCGACGCCACAAACTTCAGCCTGCTGAGAC
AGGCTGGCGACGTGGAAGAGAATCCTGGACCTATGACCGAGTACAAGCCCACGGTGCGCCTCGCCACCCG
CGACGACGTCCCCAGGGCCGTACGCACCCTCGCCGCCGCGTTCGCCGACTACCCCGCCACGCGCCACACC
GTCGATCCGGACCGCCACATCGAGCGGGTCACCGAGCTGCAAGAACTCTTCCTCACGCGCGTCGGGCTCG
ACATCGGCAAGGTGTGGGTCGCGGACGACGGCGCCGCGGTGGCGGTCTGGACCACGCCGGAGAGCGTCGA
AGCGGGGGCGGTGTTCGCCGAGATCGGCCCGCGCATGGCCGAGTTGAGCGGTTCCCGGCTGGCCGCGCAG
CAACAGATGGAAGGCCTCCTGGCGCCGCACCGGCCCAAGGAGCCCGCGTGGTTCCTGGCCACCGTCGGCG
TCTCGCCCGACCACCAGGGCAAGGGTCTGGGCAGCGCCGTCGTGCTCCCCGGAGTGGAGGCGGCCGAGCG
CGCCGGGGTGCCCGCCTTCCTGGAGACCTCCGCGCCCCGCAACCTCCCCTTCTACGAGCGGCTCGGCTTC
ACCGTCACCGCCGACGTCGAGGTGCCCGAAGGACCGCGCACCTGGTGCATGACCCGCAAGCCCGGTGCCG
GCAGCGGCTACCCTTACGATGTGCCTGATTACGCCTGACCTGCAGGTTTCTGAAGCTTGAGTACATCGAT
TGCATTGGGTCGATCGACCGGGCCGCCAGCACAGTGGTCGATCGAGGGGGGGCCCGCGATTAGTCCAATT
TGTTAAAGACAGGATATCAGTGGTCCAGGCTCTAGTTTTGACTCAACAATATCACCAGCTGAAGCCTATA
GAGTACGAGCCATAGATAGAATAAAAGATTTTATTTAGTCTCCAGAAAAAGGGGGGAATGAAAGACCCCA
CCTGTAGGTTTGGCAAGCTAGCTTAAGTAACGCCATTTTGCAAGGCATGGAAAATACATAACTGAGAATA
GAGAAGTTCAGATCAAGGTTAGGAACAGAGAGACAGCAGAATATGGGCCAAACAGGATATCTGTGGTAAG
CAGTTCCTGCCCCGGCTCAGGGCCAAGAACAGTTGGAACAGCAGAATATGGGCCAAACAGGATATCTGTG
GTAAGCAGTTCCTGCCCCGGCTCAGGGCCAAGAACAGATGGTCCCCAGATGCGGTCCCGCCCTCAGCAGT
TTCTAGAGAACCATCAGATGTTTCCAGGGTGCCCCAAGGACCTGAAATGACCCTGTGCCTTATTTGAACT
AACCAATCAGTTCGCTTCTCGCTTCTGTTCGCGCGCTTCTGCTCCCCGAGCTCAATAAAAGAGCCCACAA
CCCCTCACTCGGCGCGCCAGTCCTCCGATAGACTGCGTCGCCCGGGTACCCGTGTATCCAATAAACCCTC
TTGCAGTTGCATCCGACTTGTGGTCTCGCTGTTCCTTGGGAGGGTCTCCTCTGAGTGATTGACTACCCGT
CAGCGGGGGTCTTTCACATGCAGCATGTATCAAAATTAATTTGGTTTTTTTTCTTAAGTATTTACATTAA
ATGGCCATAGTTGCATTAATGAATCGGCCAACGCGCGGGGAGAGGCGGTTTGCGTATTGGGCGCTCTTCC
GCTTCCTCGCTCACTGACTCGCTGCGCTCGGTCGTTCGGCTGCGGCGAGCGGTATCAGCTCACTCAAAGG
CGGTAATACGGTTATCCACAGAATCAGGGGATAACGCAGGAAAGAACATGTGAGCAAAAGGCCAGCAAAA
GGCCAGGAACCGTAAAAAGGCCGCGTTGCTGGCGTTTTTCCATAGGCTCCGCACCCCTGACGAGCATCAC
AAAAATCGACGCTCAAGTCAGAGGTGGCGAAACCCGACAGGACTATAAAGATACCAGGCGTTTCCCCCTG
GAAGCTCCCTCGTGCGCTCTCCTGTTCCGACCCTGCCGCTTACCGGATACCTGTCCGCCTTTCTCCCTTC
GGGAAGCGTGGCGCTTTCTCATAGCTCACGCTGTAGGTATCTCAGTTCGGTGTAGGTCGTTCGCTCCAAG
CTGGGCTGTGTGCACGAACCCCCCGTTCAGCCCGACCGCTGCGCCTTATCCGGTAACTATCGTCTTGAGT
CCAACCCGGTAAGACACGACTTATCGCCACTGGCAGCAGCCACTGGTAACAGGATTAGCAGAGCGAGGTA
TGTAGGCGGTGCTACAGAGTTCTTGAAGTGGTGGCCTAACTACGGCTACACTAGAAGAACAGTATTTGGT
ATCTGCGCTCTGCTGAAGCCAGTTACCTTCGGAAAAAGAGTTGGTAGCTCTTGATCCGGCAAACAAACCA
CCGCTGGTAGCGGTGGTTTTTTTGTTTGCAAGCAGCAGATTACGCGCAGAAAAAAAGGATCTCAAGAAGA
TCCTTTGATCTTTTCTACGGGGTCTGACGCTCAGTGGAACGAAAACTCACGTTAAGGGATTTTGGTCATG
AGATTATCAAAAAGGATCTTCACCTAGATCCTTTTGCGGCCGGCCGCAAATCAATCTAAAGTATATATGA
GTAAACTTGGTCTGACAGTTACCAATGCTTAATCAGTGAGGCACCTATCTCAGCGATCTGTCTATTTCGT
TCATCCATAGTTGCCTGACTCCCCGTCGTGTAGATAACTACGATACGGGAGGGCTTACCATCTGGCCCCA
GTGCTGCAATGATACCGCGAGACCCACGCTCACCGGCTCCAGATTTATCAGCAATAAACCAGCCAGCCGG
AAGGGCCGAGCGCAGAAGTGGTCCTGCAACTTTATCCGCCTCCATCCAGTCTATTAATTGTTGCCGGGAA
GCTAGAGTAAGTAGTTCGCCAGTTAATAGTTTGCGCAACGTTGTTGCCATTGCTACAGGCATCGTGGTGT
CACGCTCGTCGTTTGGTATGGCTTCATTCAGCTCCGGTTCCCAACGATCAAGGCGAGTTACATGATCCCC
CATGTTGTGCAAAAAAGCGGTTAGCTCCTTCGGTCCTCCGATCGTTGTCAGAAGTAAGTTGGCCGCAGTG
TTATCACTCATGGTTATGGCAGCACTGCATAATTCTCTTACTGTCATGCCATCCGTAAGATGCTTTTCTG
TGACTGGTGAGTACTCAACCAAGTCATTCTGAGAATAGTGTATGCGGCGACCGAGTTGCTCTTGCCCGGC
GTCAATACGGGATAATACCGCGCCACATAGCAGAACTTTAAAAGTGCTCATCATTGGAAAACGTTCTTCG
GGGCGAAAACTCTCAAGGATCTTACCGCTGTTGAGATCCAGTTCGATGTAACCCACTCGTGCACCCAACT
GATCTTCAGCATCTTTTACTTTCACCAGCGTTTCTGGGTGAGCAAAAACAGGAAGGCAAAATGCCGCAAA
AAAGGGAATAAGGGCGACACGGAAATGTTGAATACTCATACTCTTCCTTTTTCAATATTATTGAAGCATT
TATCAGGGTTATTGTCTCATGAGCGGATACATATTTGAATGTATTTAGAAAAATAAACAAATAGGGGTTC
CGCGCACATTTC
